Addgene plasmid #57196: PA-mCherry1-Rab5a-7
Purpose: Localization: Endosomes, Excitation: 400 / 504, Emission: 515 / 517
Depositing lab: Michael Davidson. Depositing organization: Florida State University, Tallahassee.
Backbone
  Vector backbone: PA-mCherry1
  Backbone size w/o insert (bp): 4750
  Vector type: Mammalian Expression
  Selectable markers: Neomycin (select with G418)
Growth in bacteria
  Bacterial resistance: Kanamycin, 50 μg/mL
  Growth temperature: 37°C
  Growth strain: DH5alpha
  Copy number: High Copy
Gene/Insert
  Gene/Insert name: Rab5a (alt name: NM_004162.4)
  Promoter: CMV
  Tag / fusion protein: PA-mCherry1
  Cloning method: Unknown
  Sequencing primers: 5′ CMV-F; 3′ SV40pA-R
Terms and licenses: Academic/Nonprofit Terms; Industry Terms: Not Available to Industry
Depositor comments: . Excitation = 400 / 504; Emission = 515 / 517
How to cite: PA-mCherry1-Rab5a-7 was a gift from Michael Davidson (Addgene plasmid # 57196 ; http://n2t.net/addgene:57196 ; RRID:Addgene_57196)
