[The description below was written by a language model from this plasmid's Addgene catalogue record and pLannotate feature annotations shown in this document.]
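Description:
PA-mCherry1-Rab5a-7 is a mammalian expression plasmid built on a PA-mCherry1 backbone of the classic C1-type fluorescent protein fusion layout, encoding photoactivatable mCherry1 fused to the N-terminus of human Rab5a. In bacteria it replicates from a high-copy ColE1/pUC origin and is selected with kanamycin. The same Tn5 NeoR/KanR aminoglycoside phosphotransferase gene is preceded by both a bacterial (bla) promoter and the SV40 enhancer/early promoter and is terminated by the HSV TK polyadenylation signal, so it also allows G418 selection of stably transfected mammalian cells. An f1 origin is present as well. The short large T antigen, ble and bGH poly(A) annotations are fragment matches rather than functional parts, and the terminal CMV enhancer fragment simply continues the enhancer across the numbering origin of the circular sequence.

The expression cassette uses the human CMV immediate early enhancer and promoter to drive the PAmCherry1 coding sequence, which is followed by a short remnant of the multiple cloning site that acts as a linker and then by the RAB5A open reading frame, with an SV40 polyadenylation signal downstream. The "-7" in the name probably denotes the linker length, although the record does not state this. Rab5a is a small GTPase that cycles between GTP- and GDP-bound states and regulates early steps of membrane trafficking, so the fusion serves as an endosome marker, the localization given in the record. PAmCherry1 is a monomeric Discosoma-derived protein that becomes red fluorescent only after photoactivation. This makes the construct suited to pulse-labelling and tracking selected endosome populations, or to localization-based super-resolution imaging. The listed excitation and emission values (400/504 and 515/517) are unusual for a red fluorescent protein and should be checked independently.
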