Features (pLannotate 1.2.2; 16 found; start..end, strand, type, name):
      1..304     +  enhancer       CMV enhancer: human cytomegalovirus immediate early enhancer
    305..508     +  promoter       CMV promoter: human cytomegalovirus (CMV) immediate early promoter
    547..1254    +  CDS            PAmCherry1: PAmCherry1 is a photoactivatable red fluorescent protein published in 2009, derived from Discosoma sp.. It is reported to be a rapidly-maturing monomer with high acid sensitivity.
   1255..1274    +  misc_feature   MCS (fragment): multiple cloning site
   1276..1920    +  CDS            RAB5A: RAB5A_HUMAN - Also known as RAB5. Experimental evidence at protein level: Swiss-Prot protein existence level 1. Small GTPase which cycles between active GTP-bound and inactive GDP-bound states. In its active state, binds to a variety of effector proteins to regulate cellular responses such as of intracellular membrane trafficking, from the formation of transport vesicles to their fusion with membranes. Active GTP-bound form is able to recruit to membranes different sets of downstream effectors directly responsible for vesicle formation, movement, tethering and fusion. RAB5A is required for the
   1946..2030    +  CDS            large T antigen (fragment): large T antigen from SV40 (simian virus 40)
   2053..2174    +  polyA_signal   SV40 poly(A) signal: SV40 polyadenylation signal
   2208..2636    -  rep_origin     f1 ori (sequence partly withheld): f1 bacteriophage origin of replication; arrow indicates direction of (+) strand synthesis
   2663..2767    +  promoter       AmpR promoter: bla
   2769..3126    +  promoter       SV40 promoter: SV40 enhancer and early promoter
   3161..3955    +  CDS            NeoR/KanR: aminoglycoside phosphotransferase from Tn5; aph(3')-II (or nptII); confers resistance to neomycin, kanamycin, and G418 (Geneticin®)
   3976..4128    +  CDS            ble (fragment): BLE_KLEPN - Experimental evidence at protein level: Swiss-Prot protein existence level 1. Binding protein with a strong affinity to the bleomycin family of antibiotics. Binds to CL990; an antimitotic-antibiotic compound. From Klebsiella pneumoniae.
   4187..4234    +  polyA_signal   HSV TK poly(A) signal: herpes simplex virus thymidine kinase polyadenylation signal (Cole and Stacy, 1985)
   4325..4341    -  polyA_signal   bGH poly(A) signal (fragment): bovine growth hormone polyadenylation signal
   4563..5151    +  rep_origin     ori: high-copy-number ColE1/pMB1/pBR322/pUC origin of replication
   5266..5325    +  enhancer       CMV enhancer (fragment): human cytomegalovirus immediate early enhancer
>Addgene plasmid #57196 | PA-mCherry1-Rab5a-7 | addgene full sequence | sequence record 414171 | Addgene NGS Result
CGTTACATAACTTACGGTAAATGGCCCGCCTGGCTGACCGCCCAACGACCCCCGCCCATTGACGTCAATA
ATGACGTATGTTCCCATAGTAACGCCAATAGGGACTTTCCATTGACGTCAATGGGTGGAGTATTTACGGT
AAACTGCCCACTTGGCAGTACATCAAGTGTATCATATGCCAAGTACGCCCCCTATTGACGTCAATGACGG
TAAATGGCCCGCCTGGCATTATGCCCAGTACATGACCTTATGGGACTTTCCTACTTGGCAGTACATCTAC
GTATTAGTCATCGCTATTACCATGGTGATGCGGTTTTGGCAGTACATCAATGGGCGTGGATAGCGGTTTG
ACTCACGGGGATTTCCAAGTCTCCACCCCATTGACGTCAATGGGAGTTTGTTTTGGCACCAAAATCAACG
GGACTTTCCAAAATGTCGTAACAACTCCGCCCCATTGACGCAAATGGGCGGTAGGCGTGTACGGTGGGAG
GTCTATATAAGCAGAGCTGGTTTAGTGAACCGTCAGATCCGCTAGCGGTCGCCACCATGGTGAGCAAGGG
CGAGGAGGATAACATGGCCATCATTAAGGAGTTCATGCGCTTCAAGGTGCACATGGAGGGGTCCGTGAAC
GGCCACGTGTTCGAGATCGAGGGCGAGGGCGAGGGCCGCCCCTACGAGGGCACCCAGACCGCCAAGCTGA
AGGTGACCAAGGGCGGCCCCCTGCCCTTCACCTGGGACATCCTGAGCCCTCAGTTCATGTACGGCTCCAA
TGCCTACGTGAAGCACCCCGCCGACATCCCCGACTACTTTAAGCTGTCCTTCCCCGAGGGCTTCAAGTGG
GAGCGCGTGATGAAATTCGAGGACGGCGGCGTGGTGACCGTGACCCAGGACTCCTCCCTGCAGGACGGCG
AGTTCATCTACAAGGTGAAGCTGCGCGGCACCAACTTCCCCTCCGACGGCCCCGTGATGCAGAAGAAGAC
CATGGGCTGGGAGGCCCTCTCCGAGCGGATGTACCCCGAGGACGGCGCCCTGAAGGGCGAGGTCAAGCCC
AGAGTGAAGCTGAAGGACGGCGGCCACTACGACGCTGAGGTCAAGACCACCTACAAGGCCAAGAAGCCCG
TGCAGCTGCCCGGCGCCTACAACGTCAACCGCAAGCTGGACATCACCAGCCACAACGAGGACTACACCAT
CGTGGAGCAGTACGAGAGAGCCGAGGGCCGCCACTCCACCGGCGGCATGGACGAGCTGTACAAGTCCGGA
CTCAGATCTCGAGCCATGGCTAGTCGAGGCGCAACAAGACCCAACGGGCCAAATACTGGAAATAAAATAT
GCCAGTTCAAACTAGTACTTCTGGGAGAGTCTGCTGTTGGCAAATCAAGCCTAGTGCTTCGTTTTGTGAA
GGGCCAATTTCATGAATTTCAAGAGAGTACCATAGGGGCTGCTTTTCTAACCCAAACTGTGTGTCTTGAT
GATACAACAGTAAAGTTTGAAATATGGGATACAGCTGGTCAAGAACGATACCATAGCTTAGCACCAATGT
ACTACAGAGGAGCACAAGCAGCCATAGTTGTATATGATATCACAAATGAGGAGTCCTTTGCCAGAGCCAA
AAACTGGGTTAAAGAACTTCAGAGGCAAGCCAGTCCTAACATTGTAATAGCTTTATCAGGAAACAAGGCT
GATCTTGCAAATAAAAGAGCTGTCGATTTCCAGGAAGCACAGTCCTATGCAGATGACAACAGTTTATTAT
TCATGGAGACATCAGCTAAAACATCGATGAATGTAAATGAAATATTCATGGCAATAGCTAAAAAGTTGCC
AAAGAACGAACCACAGAATCCAGGAGCAAATTCTGCCAGAGGAAGAGGAGTAGACCTTACTGAACCCACG
CAGCCAACCAGGAATCAGTGTTGTAGTAACTAAGGATCCACCGGATCTAGATAACTGATCATAATCAGCC
ATACCACATTTGTAGAGGTTTTACTTGCTTTAAAAAACCTCCCACACCTCCCCCTGAACCTGAAACATAA
AATGAATGCAATTGTTGTTGTTAACTTGTTTATTGCAGCTTATAATGGTTACAAATAAAGCAATAGCATC
ACAAATTTCACAAATAAAGCATTTTTTTCACTGCATTCTAGTTGTGGTTTGTCCAAACTCATCAATGTAT
CTTAACGCGTAAATTGTAAGCGTTAATATTTTGTTAAAATTCGCGTTAAATTTTTGTTAAATCAGCTCAT
TTTTTAACCAATAGGCCGAAATCGGCAAAATCCCTTATAAATCAAAAGAATAGACCGAGATAGGGT
[37 nt withheld, positions 2307-2343]
AAAGAACGTGGACTCCAACGTCAAAGG
[49 nt withheld, positions 2371-2419]
T
[91 nt withheld, positions 2421-2511]
G
[124 nt withheld, positions 2513-2636]
CAGGTGGCACTTTTCGGGGAAATGTGCGCGGAACCCCTATTTGTTTATTTTTCTAAATACATTCAAATAT
GTATCCGCTCATGAGACAATAACCCTGATAAATGCTTCAATAATATTGAAAAAGGAAGAGTCCTGAGGCG
GAAAGAACCAGCTGTGGAATGTGTGTCAGTTAGGGTGTGGAAAGTCCCCAGGCTCCCCAGCAGGCAGAAG
TATGCAAAGCATGCATCTCAATTAGTCAGCAACCAGGTGTGGAAAGTCCCCAGGCTCCCCAGCAGGCAGA
AGTATGCAAAGCATGCATCTCAATTAGTCAGCAACCATAGTCCCGCCCCTAACTCCGCCCATCCCGCCCC
TAACTCCGCCCAGTTCCGCCCATTCTCCGCCCCATGGCTGACTAATTTTTTTTATTTATGCAGAGGCCGA
GGCCGCCTCGGCCTCTGAGCTATTCCAGAAGTAGTGAGGAGGCTTTTTTGGAGGCCTAGGCTTTTGCAAA
GATCGATCAAGAGACAGGATGAGGATCGTTTCGCATGATTGAACAAGATGGATTGCACGCAGGTTCTCCG
GCCGCTTGGGTGGAGAGGCTATTCGGCTATGACTGGGCACAACAGACAATCGGCTGCTCTGATGCCGCCG
TGTTCCGGCTGTCAGCGCAGGGGCGCCCGGTTCTTTTTGTCAAGACCGACCTGTCCGGTGCCCTGAATGA
ACTGCAAGACGAGGCAGCGCGGCTATCGTGGCTGGCCACGACGGGCGTTCCTTGCGCAGCTGTGCTCGAC
GTTGTCACTGAAGCGGGAAGGGACTGGCTGCTATTGGGCGAAGTGCCGGGGCAGGATCTCCTGTCATCTC
ACCTTGCTCCTGCCGAGAAAGTATCCATCATGGCTGATGCAATGCGGCGGCTGCATACGCTTGATCCGGC
TACCTGCCCATTCGACCACCAAGCGAAACATCGCATCGAGCGAGCACGTACTCGGATGGAAGCCGGTCTT
GTCGATCAGGATGATCTGGACGAAGAGCATCAGGGGCTCGCGCCAGCCGAACTGTTCGCCAGGCTCAAGG
CGAGCATGCCCGACGGCGAGGATCTCGTCGTGACCCATGGCGATGCCTGCTTGCCGAATATCATGGTGGA
AAATGGCCGCTTTTCTGGATTCATCGACTGTGGCCGGCTGGGTGTGGCGGACCGCTATCAGGACATAGCG
TTGGCTACCCGTGATATTGCTGAAGAGCTTGGCGGCGAATGGGCTGACCGCTTCCTCGTGCTTTACGGTA
TCGCCGCTCCCGATTCGCAGCGCATCGCCTTCTATCGCCTTCTTGACGAGTTCTTCTGAGCGGGACTCTG
GGGTTCGAAATGACCGACCAAGCGACGCCCAACCTGCCATCACGAGATTTCGATTCCACCGCCGCCTTCT
ATGAAAGGTTGGGCTTCGGAATCGTTTTCCGGGACGCCGGCTGGATGATCCTCCAGCGCGGGGATCTCAT
GCTGGAGTTCTTCGCCCACCCTAGGGGGAGGCTAACTGAAACACGGAAGGAGACAATACCGGAAGGAACC
CGCGCTATGACGGCAATAAAAAGACAGAATAAAACGCACGGTGTTGGGTCGTTTGTTCATAAACGCGGGG
TTCGGTCCCAGGGCTGGCACTCTGTCGATACCCCACCGAGACCCCATTGGGGCCAATACGCCCGCGTTTC
TTCCTTTTCCCCACCCCACCCCCCAAGTTCGGGTGAAGGCCCAGGGCTCGCAGCCAACGTCGGGGCGGCA
GGCCCTGCCATAGCCTCAGGTTACTCATATATACTTTAGATTGATTTAAAACTTCATTTTTAATTTAAAA
GGATCTAGGTGAAGATCCTTTTTGATAATCTCATGACCAAAATCCCTTAACGTGAGTTTTCGTTCCACTG
AGCGTCAGACCCCGTAGAAAAGATCAAAGGATCTTCTTGAGATCCTTTTTTTCTGCGCGTAATCTGCTGC
TTGCAAACAAAAAAACCACCGCTACCAGCGGTGGTTTGTTTGCCGGATCAAGAGCTACCAACTCTTTTTC
CGAAGGTAACTGGCTTCAGCAGAGCGCAGATACCAAATACTGTTCTTCTAGTGTAGCCGTAGTTAGGCCA
CCACTTCAAGAACTCTGTAGCACCGCCTACATACCTCGCTCTGCTAATCCTGTTACCAGTGGCTGCTGCC
AGTGGCGATAAGTCGTGTCTTACCGGGTTGGACTCAAGACGATAGTTACCGGATAAGGCGCAGCGGTCGG
GCTGAACGGGGGGTTCGTGCACACAGCCCAGCTTGGAGCGAACGACCTACACCGAACTGAGATACCTACA
GCGTGAGCTATGAGAAAGCGCCACGCTTCCCGAAGGGAGAAAGGCGGACAGGTATCCGGTAAGCGGCAGG
GTCGGAACAGGAGAGCGCACGAGGGAGCTTCCAGGGGGAAACGCCTGGTATCTTTATAGTCCTGTCGGGT
TTCGCCACCTCTGACTTGAGCGTCGATTTTTGTGATGCTCGTCAGGGGGGCGGAGCCTATGGAAAAACGC
CAGCAACGCGGCCTTTTTACGGTTCCTGGCCTTTTGCTGGCCTTTTGCTCACATGTTCTTTCCTGCGTTA
TCCCCTGATTCTGTGGATAACCGTATTACCGCCATGCATTAGTTATTAATAGTAATCAATTACGGGGTCA
TTAGTTCATAGCCCATATATGGAGTTCCG
